Addgene plasmid #60203: mscv2.2-6mycFlaA
Purpose: 6xMYC-tagged full-length FlaA from Legionella pneumophila, expressed under the constitutive, moderate-level retroviral LTR promoter for mammalian cell expression; IRES-GFP reporter downstream of FlaA
Depositing lab: Russell Vance. Depositing organization: University of California, Berkeley. Publication: Innate immune recognition of bacterial ligands by NAIPs determines inflammasome specificity. Kofoed EM, Vance RE. Nature. 2011 Aug 28;477(7366):592-5. doi: 10.1038/nature10394. PubMed 21874021.
Backbone
  Vector backbone: mscv2.2
  Vector type: Mammalian Expression, Retroviral
Growth in bacteria
  Bacterial resistance: Ampicillin, 100 μg/mL
  Growth temperature: 37°C
  Growth strain: DH5alpha
  Copy number: Unknown
Gene/Insert
  Gene/Insert name: FlaA (alt name: flagellin)
  Species: Legionella pneumophila
  Tag / fusion protein: 6xMYC (N terminal on insert)
Terms and licenses: Academic/Nonprofit Terms; Industry Terms: Not Available to Industry
How to cite: mscv2.2-6mycFlaA was a gift from Russell Vance (Addgene plasmid # 60203 ; http://n2t.net/addgene:60203 ; RRID:Addgene_60203)
