[The description below was written by a language model from this plasmid's Addgene catalogue record and pLannotate feature annotations shown in this document.]
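Description:
mscv2.2-6mycFlaA is a murine stem cell virus (MSCV)-type retroviral expression plasmid of about 8.2 kb, built on the mscv2.2 backbone for expression in mammalian cells, either directly or after packaging into retroviral particles. It is propagated in E. coli through a high-copy ColE1/pUC-type origin and selected with ampicillin via the β-lactamase gene and its own promoter. The remaining bacterial backbone carries only leftover fragments of lacI, lacZα, rop, bom and the tetracycline resistance gene, together with a lac promoter/operator, none of which appears to be a functional part of the design.

The proviral cassette is bounded by the MESV/MSCV 5' and 3' long terminal repeats. The 5' LTR is followed by the Ψ packaging signal and a truncated gag segment lacking its start codon, which extends the packaging region and allows the transcript to be encapsidated when gag, pol and env are supplied in trans. The 5' LTR also serves as the constitutive, moderate-strength promoter for the payload: full-length flagellin (FlaA) from Legionella pneumophila carrying six tandem Myc epitopes at its N terminus for detection or immunoprecipitation. The automated annotation matched this reading frame by homology to the flagellin of a related Legionella species. Downstream, an EMCV IRES drives translation of a fluorescent reporter from the same transcript, marking transduced or transfected cells. The catalogue describes this reporter as GFP, whereas the annotation software labelled it as the closely related EBFP variant. The associated work concerns NAIP-mediated recognition of bacterial ligands and inflammasome specificity, consistent with use for delivering flagellin to the mammalian cytosol.
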