Features (pLannotate 1.2.2; 26 found; start..end, strand, type, name):
    158..187     +  CDS            Myc: Myc (human c-Myc proto-oncogene) epitope tag
    197..226     +  CDS            Myc: Myc (human c-Myc proto-oncogene) epitope tag
    236..265     +  CDS            Myc: Myc (human c-Myc proto-oncogene) epitope tag
    275..304     +  CDS            Myc: Myc (human c-Myc proto-oncogene) epitope tag
    314..343     +  CDS            Myc: Myc (human c-Myc proto-oncogene) epitope tag
    377..406     +  CDS            Myc: Myc (human c-Myc proto-oncogene) epitope tag
    434..1849    +  CDS            fla: FLA_TATMI - Protein inferred from homology: Swiss-Prot protein existence level 3. Flagellin is the subunit protein which polymerizes to form the filaments of bacterial flagella. From Tatlockia micdadei (Legionella micdadei).
   1855..1888    -  misc_feature   MCS (fragment): pBluescript multiple cloning site
   1990..2452    +  misc_feature   IRES: internal ribosome entry site (IRES) of the encephalomyocarditis virus (EMCV)
   2466..3185    +  CDS            EBFP: enhanced blue variant of GFP mammalian codon-optimized
   3238..3752    +  LTR            3' LTR: 3' long terminal repeat from murine embryonic stem cell virus
   3945..3961    -  protein_bind   lac operator: The lac repressor binds to the lac operator to inhibit transcription in E. coli. This inhibition can be relieved by adding lactose or isopropyl-β-D-thiogalactopyranoside (IPTG). lac repressor encoded by lacI
   3969..3999    -  promoter       lac promoter: promoter for the E. coli lac operon
   4014..4035    -  protein_bind   CAP binding site: CAP binding activates transcription in the presence of cAMP. E. coli catabolite activator protein
   4048..4140    -  CDS            lacI (fragment): lac repressor; lacI; The lac repressor binds to the lac operator to inhibit transcription in E. coli. This inhibition can be relieved by adding lactose or isopropyl-β-D-thiogalactopyranoside (IPTG).
   4323..4911    -  rep_origin     ori: high-copy-number ColE1/pMB1/pBR322/pUC origin of replication
   5082..5942    -  CDS            AmpR: β-lactamase; bla; confers resistance to ampicillin, carbenicillin, and related antibiotics
   5943..6047    -  promoter       AmpR promoter: bla
   6142..6177    +  CDS            rop (fragment): Rop protein, which maintains plasmids at low copy number; rop
   6279..6378    +  misc_feature   bom (fragment): basis of mobility region from pBR322
   6384..6533    -  CDS            lacZα (fragment): LacZα fragment of β-galactosidase; lacZ fragment
   6533..6734    -  CDS            TcR (fragment): tetracycline efflux protein; tet; confers resistance to tetracycline
   6735..6833    +  CDS            env (fragment): murine leukemia virus gPr80 envelope polyprotein precursor; env; proteolytically cleaved into gp70SU and p15TM subunits
   6875..7391    +  LTR            5' LTR: 5' long terminal repeat from murine embryonic stem cell virus
   7455..7796    +  misc_feature   MESV Ψ: packaging signal of murine embryonic stem cell virus
   7863..128     +  CDS            gag (truncated) (across the origin): truncated Moloney murine leukemia virus (MMLV) gag gene lacking the start codon
>Addgene plasmid #60203 | mscv2.2-6mycFlaA | depositor full sequence | sequence record 96380 | mscv2.2-6mycFlaA sequence 8151 bps
AGCCCTTTGTACACCCTAAGCCTCCGCCTCCTCTTCCTCCATCCGCCCCGTCTCTCCCCCTTGAACCTCC
TCGTTCGACCCCGCCTCGATCCTCCCTTTATCCAGCCCTCACTCCTTCTCTAGGCGCCGGAATTAGATCT
ATCGATTTAAAGCTATGGAGCAAAAGCTCATTTCTGAAGAGGACTTGAATGAAATGGAGCAAAAGCTCAT
TTCTGAAGAGGACTTGAATGAAATGGAGCAAAAGCTCATTTCTGAAGAGGACTTGAATGAAATGGAGCAA
AAGCTCATTTCTGAAGAGGACTTGAATGAAATGGAGCAAAAGCTCATTTCTGAAGAGGACTTGAATGAAA
TGGAGAGCTTGGGCGACCTCACCATGGAGCAAAAGCTCATTTCTGAAGAGGACTTGAATTCAGGCCGGCC
AGCGGCCGCAGCTCAAGTAATCAACACTAATGTGGCGTCGCTCACAGCCCAACGTAATTTGGGTGTTTCG
GGCAACATGATGCAAACATCGATCCAGCGTTTATCATCGGGATTAAGGATTAACAGTGCCAAAGATGATG
CAGCAGGACTCGCCATTTCTCAACGAATGACTGCACAAATTCGCGGGATGAACCAAGCCGTTAGAAATGC
CAACGATGGTATTTCCCTGGCTCAGGTTGCTGAAGGAGCAATGCAGGAAACAACCAATATTTTACAACGC
ATGCGTGAGCTTTCCGTTCAAGCTGCTAACTCAACCAATAACTCATCTGACCGGTCTTCAATTCAAAGTG
AAATTTCACAATTAAAAAGTGAATTGGAGCGTATTGCTCAAAATACTGAATTCAATGGTCAAAGAATTCT
CGATGGTTCTTTCTCTGGCGCAAGCTTCCAGGTTGGGGCGAATTCAAACCAAACCATCAATTTCAGTATC
GGCAGCACAAAAGCTTCTTCTCTTGGTGGTATTGCCACGGCAACAGGAACAGAAGTAGCAGGTGCAGCAG
CGGCAGATATTACTATCGCAATTGGAGGAGGAGCAGCAACCAGTATTAACTCTTCTGCCAATTTTACCGG
GGCACTAAACGGACAAGATGCTACGTCAGCCTATGCCAAAGCAGCGGCTATCAACGATGCCGGGATAGGA
GGACTATCGGTTACAGCGTCTACCAGCGGCACACAAGCAGTTGGCGCAATAGGTGGAACTGCAGGTGATA
CCTACAACTTAACGATTAATGGTGTTGCAATATACACTAACCTTAACGTAGCAACGGCATTAACCAACTC
TGATCTTAGAGATGCCATCAATGGCGTCAGTAACCAAACTGGAGTTGTTGCATCACTTAACGGTGGTAAT
ATGACACTCACTGCTGCTGATGGCAGAAACATTACGGTAACAGAAAGCGGTACAGGTTTTACTGCAGGTA
CTGACGGTTTAACTGTAACTGGTGGCGCATTTGATGGCGCGCTACGCGGTACTTTATCAATCAGCGCCGT
TGATACTATCGCGATTGGTGGTACTGTTGCTAACATTGGTTTAAGTGCCAATATCTCTAAAGACACAGTA
GGGATAGATTCACTGGATGTGAGCACAGCGTCTGGCGCTCAAACAGCGATTAAGAGAATTGATGCAGCAC
TCAATAGCGTAAACTCTAATCGGGCTAATATGGGTGCTCTGCAAAATCGCTTTGAATCAACGATAGCCAA
CCTGCAAAACGTATCAGACAACTTATCAGCTGCTAGAAGTCGTATTCAAGATGCTGATTACGCTGCTGAA
ATGGCTAGTTTGACCAAAAACCAAATTCTGCAACAAGCAGGTACAGCGATGTTGGCACAAGCTAATAGCC
TACCGCAATCTGTATTATCTTTGTTAGGTCGATAGTCGACGGTATCGATAAGCTTGATATCGAATTCCGC
CCCCCCCCCTAACGTTACTGGCCGAAGCCGCTTGGAATAAGGCCGGTGTGCGTTTGTCTATATGTTATTT
TCCACCATATTGCCGTCTTTTGGCAATGTGAGGGCCCGGAAACCTGGCCCTGTCTTCTTGACGAGCATTC
CTAGGGGTCTTTCCCCTCTCGCCAAAGGAATGCAAGGTCTGTTGAATGTCGTGAAGGAAGCAGTTCCTCT
GGAAGCTTCTTGAAGACAAACAACGTCTGTAGCGACCCTTTGCAGGCAGCGGAACCCCCCACCTGGCGAC
AGGTGCCTCTGCGGCCAAAAGCCACGTGTATAAGATACACCTGCAAAGGCGGCACAACCCCAGTGCCACG
TTGTGAGTTGGATAGTTGTGGAAAGAGTCAAATGGCTCTCCTCAAGCGTATTCAACAAGGGGCTGAAGGA
TGCCCAGAAGGTACCCCATTGTATGGGATCTGATCTGGGGCCTCGGTGCACATGCTTTACATGTGTTTAG
TCGAGGTTAAAAAAACGTCTAGGCCCCCCGAACCACGGGGACGTGGTTTTCCTTTGAAAAACACGATGAT
AATATGGCCACAACCATGGTGAGCAAGGGCGAGGAGCTGTTCACCGGGGTGGTGCCCATCCTGGTCGAGC
TGGACGGCGACGTAAACGGCCACAAGTTCAGCGTGTCTGGCGAGGGCGAGGGCGATGCCACCTACGGCAA
GCTGACCCTGAAGTTCATCTGCACCACCGGCAAGCTGCCCGTGCCCTGGCCCACCCTCGTGACCACCCTG
ACCTACGGCGTGCAGTGCTTCAGCCGCTACCCCGACCACATGAAGCAGCACGACTTCTTCAAGTCCGCCA
TGCCCGAAGGCTACGTCCAGGAGCGCACCATCTTCTTCAAGGACGACGGCAACTACAAGACCCGCGCCGA
GGTGAAGTTCGAGGGCGACACCCTGGTGAACCGCATCGAGCTGAAGGGCATCGACTTCAAGGAGGACGGC
AACATCCTGGGGCACAAGCTGGAGTACAACTACAACAGCCACAACGTCTATATCATGGCCGACAAGCAGA
AGAACGGCATCAAGGCGAACTTCAAGATCCGCCACAACATCGAGGACGGCAGCGTGCAGCTCGCCGACCA
CTACCAGCAGAACACCCCCATCGGCGACGGCCCCGTGCTGCTGCCCGACAACCACTACCTGAGCACCCAG
TCCGCCCTGAGCAAAGACCCCAACGAGAAGCGCGATCACATGGTCCTGCTGGAGTTCGTGACCGCCGCCG
GGATCACTCTCGGCATGGACGAGCTGTACAAGTGATAAGAATTCGATAAAATAAAAGATTTTATTTAGTC
TCCAGAAAAAGGGGGGAATGAAAGACCCCACCTGTAGGTTTGGCAAGCTAGCTTAAGTAACGCCATTTTG
CAAGGCATGGAAAATACATAACTGAGAATAGAGAAGTTCAGATCAAGGTTAGGAACAGAGAGACAGCAGA
ATATGGGCCAAACAGGATATCTGTGGTAAGCAGTTCCTGCCCCCGGCTCAGGGCCAAGAACAGATGGTCC
CCGATGCGGTCCCGCCCTCAGCAGTTTCTAGAGAACCATCAGATGTTTCCAGGGTGCCCCAAGGACCTGA
AATGACCCTGTGCCTTATTTGAACTAACCAATCAGTTCGCTTCTCGCTTCTGTTCGCGCGCTTCTGCTCC
CCGAGCTCAATAAAAGAGCCCACAACCCCTCACTCGGCGCGCCAGTCCTCCGATAGACTGCGTCGCCCGG
GTACCCGTGTATCCAATAAACCCTCTTGCAGTTGCATCCGACTTGTGGTCTCGCTGTTCCTTGGGAGGGT
CTCCTCTGAGTGATTGACTACCCGTCAGCGGGGGTCTTTCATGGGTAACAGTTTCTTGAAGTTGGAGAAC
AACATTCTGAGGGTAGGAGTCGAATATTAAGTAATCCTGACTCAATTAGCCACTGTTTTGAATCCACATA
CTCCAATACTCCTGAAATAGTTCATTATGGACAGCGCAGAAGAGCTGGGGAGAATTAATTCGTAATCATG
GTCATAGCTGTTTCCTGTGTGAAATTGTTATCCGCTCACAATTCCACACAACATACGAGCCGGAAGCATA
AAGTGTAAAGCCTGGGGTGCCTAATGAGTGAGCTAACTCACATTAATTGCGTTGCGCTCACTGCCCGCTT
TCCAGTCGGGAAACCTGTCGTGCCAGCTGCATTAATGAATCGGCCAACGCGCGGGGAGAGGCGGTTTGCG
TATTGGGCGCTCTTCCGCTTCCTCGCTCACTGACTCGCTGCGCTCGGTCGTTCGGCTGCGGCGAGCGGTA
TCAGCTCACTCAAAGGCGGTAATACGGTTATCCACAGAATCAGGGGATAACGCAGGAAAGAACATGTGAG
CAAAAGGCCAGCAAAAGGCCAGGAACCGTAAAAAGGCCGCGTTGCTGGCGTTTTTCCATAGGCTCCGCCC
CCCTGACGAGCATCACAAAAATCGACGCTCAAGTCAGAGGTGGCGAAACCCGACAGGACTATAAAGATAC
CAGGCGTTTCCCCCTGGAAGCTCCCTCGTGCGCTCTCCTGTTCCGACCCTGCCGCTTACCGGATACCTGT
CCGCCTTTCTCCCTTCGGGAAGCGTGGCGCTTTCTCATAGCTCACGCTGTAGGTATCTCAGTTCGGTGTA
GGTCGTTCGCTCCAAGCTGGGCTGTGTGCACGAACCCCCCGTTCAGCCCGACCGCTGCGCCTTATCCGGT
AACTATCGTCTTGAGTCCAACCCGGTAAGACACGACTTATCGCCACTGGCAGCAGCCACTGGTAACAGGA
TTAGCAGAGCGAGGTATGTAGGCGGTGCTACAGAGTTCTTGAAGTGGTGGCCTAACTACGGCTACACTAG
AAGGACAGTATTTGGTATCTGCGCTCTGCTGAAGCCAGTTACCTTCGGAAAAAGAGTTGGTAGCTCTTGA
TCCGGCAAACAAACCACCGCTGGTAGCGGTGGTTTTTTTGTTTGCAAGCAGCAGATTACGCGCAGAAAAA
AAGGATCTCAAGAAGATCCTTTGATCTTTTCTACGGGGTCTGACGCTCAGTGGAACGAAAACTCACGTTA
AGGGATTTTGGTCATGAGATTATCAAAAAGGATCTTCACCTAGATCCTTTTAAATTAAAAATGAAGTTTT
AAATCAATCTAAAGTATATATGAGTAAACTTGGTCTGACAGTTACCAATGCTTAATCAGTGAGGCACCTA
TCTCAGCGATCTGTCTATTTCGTTCATCCATAGTTGCCTGACTCCCCGTCGTGTAGATAACTACGATACG
GGAGGGCTTACCATCTGGCCCCAGTGCTGCAATGATACCGCGAGACCCACGCTCACCGGCTCCAGATTTA
TCAGCAATAAACCAGCCAGCCGGAAGGGCCGAGCGCAGAAGTGGTCCTGCAACTTTATCCGCCTCCATCC
AGTCTATTAATTGTTGCCGGGAAGCTAGAGTAAGTAGTTCGCCAGTTAATAGTTTGCGCAACGTTGTTGC
CATTGCTACAGGCATCGTGGTGTCACGCTCGTCGTTTGGTATGGCTTCATTCAGCTCCGGTTCCCAACGA
TCAAGGCGAGTTACATGATCCCCCATGTTGTGCAAAAAAGCGGTTAGCTCCTTCGGTCCTCCGATCGTTG
TCAGAAGTAAGTTGGCCGCAGTGTTATCACTCATGGTTATGGCAGCACTGCATAATTCTCTTACTGTCAT
GCCATCCGTAAGATGCTTTTCTGTGACTGGTGAGTACTCAACCAAGTCATTCTGAGAATAGTGTATGCGG
CGACCGAGTTGCTCTTGCCCGGCGTCAATACGGGATAATACCGCGCCACATAGCAGAACTTTAAAAGTGC
TCATCATTGGAAAACGTTCTTCGGGGCGAAAACTCTCAAGGATCTTACCGCTGTTGAGATCCAGTTCGAT
GTAACCCACTCGTGCACCCAACTGATCTTCAGCATCTTTTACTTTCACCAGCGTTTCTGGGTGAGCAAAA
ACAGGAAGGCAAAATGCCGCAAAAAAGGGAATAAGGGCGACACGGAAATGTTGAATACTCATACTCTTCC
TTTTTCAATATTATTGAAGCATTTATCAGGGTTATTGTCTCATGAGCGGATACATATTTGAATGTATTTA
GAAAAATAAACAAATAGGGGTTCCGCGCACATTTCCCCGAAAAGTGCCACCTGACGTCTAAGAAACCATT
ATTATCATGACATTAACCTATAAAAATAGGCGTATCACGAGGCCCTTTCGTCTCGCGCGTTTCGGTGATG
ACGGTGAAAACCTCTGACACATGCAGCTCCCGGAGACGGTCACAGCTTGTCTGTAAGCGGATGCCGGGAG
CAGACAAGCCCGTCAGGGCGCGTCAGCGGGTGTTGGCGGGTGTCGGGGCTGGCTTAACTATGCGGCATCA
GAGCAGATTGTACTGAGAGTGCACCATATGCGGTGTGAAATACCGCACAGATGCGTAAGGAGAAAATACC
GCATCAGGCGCCATTCGCCATTCAGGCTGCGCAACTGTTGGGAAGGGCGATCGGTGCGGGCCTCTTCGCT
ATTACGCCAGCTGGCGAAAGGGGGATGTGCTGCAAGGCGATTAAGTTGGGTAACGCCAGGGTTTTCCCAG
TCACGACGTTGTAAAACGACGGCGCAAGGAATGGTGCATGCAAGGAGATGGCGCCCAACAGTCCCCCGGC
CACGGGGCCTGCCACCATACCCACGCCGAAACAAGCGCTCATGAGCCCGAAGTGGCGAGCCCGATCTTCC
CCATCGGTGATGTCGGCGATATAGGCGCCAGCAACCGCACCTGTGGCGCCGGTGATGCCGGCCACGATGC
GTCCGGCGTAGAGGCGATTAGTCCAATTTGTTAAAGACAGGATATCAGTGGTCCAGGCTCTAGTTTTGAC
TCAACAATATCACCAGCTGAAGCCTATAGAGTACGAGCCATAGATAAAATAAAAGATTTTATTTAGTCTC
CAGAAAAAGGGGGGAATGAAAGACCCCACCTGTAGGTTTGGCAAGCTAGCTTAAGTAACGCCATTTTGCA
AGGCATGGAAAATACATAACTGAGAATAGAGAAGTTCAGATCAAGGTTAGGAACAGAGAGACAGCAGAAT
ATGGGCCAAACAGGATATCTGTGGTAAGCAGTTCCTGCCCCGGCTCAGGGCCAAGAACAGATGGTCCCCA
GATGCGGTCCCGCCCTCAGCAGTTTCTAGAGAACCATCAGATGTTTCCAGGGTGCCCCAAGGACCTGAAA
TGACCCTGTGCCTTATTTGAACTAACCAATCAGTTCGCTTCTCGCTTCTGTTCGCGCGCTTCTGCTCCCC
GAGCTCAATAAAAGAGCCCACAACCCCTCACTCGGCGCGCCAGTCCTCCGATAGACTGCGTCGCCCGGGT
ACCCGTATTCCCAATAAAGCCTCTTGCTGTTTGCATCCGAATCGTGGACTCGCTGATCCTTGGGAGGGTC
TCCTCAGATTGATTGACTGCCCACCTCGGGGGTCTTTCATTTGGAGGTTCCACCGAGATTTGGAGACCCC
TGCCCAGGGACCACCGACCCCCCCGCCGGGAGGTAAGCTGGCCAGCGGTCGTTTCGTGTCTGTCTCTGTC
TTTGTGCGTGTTTGTGCCGGCATCTAATGTTTGCGCCTGCGTCTGTACTAGTTAGCTAACTAGCTCTGTA
TCTGGCGGACCCGTGGTGGAACTGACGAGTTCTGAACACCCGGCCGCAACCCTGGGAGACGTCCCAGGGA
CTTTGGGGGCCGTTTTTGTGGCCCGACCTGAGGAAGGGAGTCGATGTGGAATCCGACCCCGTCAGGATAT
GTGGTTCTGGTAGGAGACGAGAACCTAAAACAGTTCCCGCCTCCGTCTGAATTTTTGCTTTCGGTTTGGA
ACCGAAGCCGCGCGTCTTGTCTGCTGCAGCGCTGCAGCATCGTTCTGTGTTGTCTCTGTCTGACTGTGTT
TCTGTATTTGTCTGAAAATTAGGGCCAGACTGTTACCACTCCCTTAAGTTTGACCTTAGGTCACTGGAAA
GATGTCGAGCGGATCGCTCACAACCAGTCGGTAGATGTCAAGAAGAGACGTTGGGTTACCTTCTGCTCTG
CAGAATGGCCAACCTTTAACGTCGGATGGCCGCGAGACGGCACCTTTAACCGAGACCTCATCACCCAGGT
TAAGATCAAGGTCTTTTCACCTGGCCCGCATGGACACCCAGACCAGGTCCCCTACATCGTGACCTGGGAA
GCCTTGGCTTTTGACCCCCCTCCCTGGGTCA
