>Addgene plasmid #60203 | mscv2.2-6mycFlaA | addgene partial sequence | sequence record 103174 | pLXSN5 5'-CCCTTGAACCTCCTCGTTCGACC-3'
TCACTCCTTCTCTAGGCGCCGGAATTAGATCTATCGATTTAAAGCTATGGAGCAAAAGCTCATTTCTGAA
GAGGACTTGAATGAAATGGAGCAAAAGCTCATTTCTGAAGAGGACTTGAATGAAATGGAGCAAAAGCTCA
TTTCTGAAGAGGACTTGAATGAAATGGAGCAAAAGCTCATTTCTGAAGAGGACTTGAATGAAATGGAGCA
AAAGCTCATTTCTGAAGAGGACTTGAATGAAATGGAGAGCTTGGGCGACCTCACCATGGAGCAAAAGCTC
ATTTCTGAAGAGGACTTGAATTCAGGCCGGCCAGCGGCCGCAGCTCAAGTAATCAACACTAATGTGGCGT
CGCTCACAGCCCAACGTAATTTGGGTGTTTCGGGCAACATGATGCAAACATCGATCCAGCGTTTATCATC
GGGATTAAGGATTAACAGTGCCAAAGATGATGCAGCAGGACTCGCCATTTCTCAACGAATGACTGCACAA
ATTCGCGGGATGAACCAAGCCGTTAGAAATGCCAACGATGGTATTTCCCTGGCTCAGGTTGCTGAAGGAG
CAATGCAGGAAACAACCAATATTTTACAACGCATGCGTGAGCTTTCCGTTCAAGCTGCTAACTCAACCAA
TAACTCATCTGACCGGTCTTCAATTCAAAGTGAAATTTCACAATTAAAAAGTGAATTGGAGCGTATTGCT
CAAAATACTGAATTCAATGGTCAAAGAATTCTCGATGGTTCTTTCTCTGGCGCAAGCTTCCAGGTTGGGG
CG
