>Addgene plasmid #60203 | mscv2.2-6mycFlaA | addgene partial sequence | sequence record 104336 | FlaA-F 5'-CTGTAACTGGTGGCGCATTT-3'
GATACTATCGCGATTGGTGGTACTGTTGCTAACATTGGTTTAAGTGCCAATATCTCTAAAGACACAGTAG
GGATAGATTCACTGGATGTGAGCACAGCGTCTGGCGCTCAAACAGCGATTAAGAGAATTGATGCAGCACT
CAATAGCGTAAACTCTAATCGGGCTAATATGGGTGCTCTGCAAAATCGCTTTGAATCAACGATAGCCAAC
CTGCAAAACGTATCAGACAACTTATCAGCTGCTAGAAGTCGTATTCAAGATGCTGATTACGCTGCTGAAA
TGGCTAGTTTGACCAAAAACCAAATTCTGCAACAAGCAGGTACAGCGATGTTGGCACAAGCTAATAGCCT
ACCGCAATCTGTATTATCTTTGTTAGGTCGATAGTCGACGGTATCGATAAGCTTGATATCGAATTCCGCC
CCCCCCCCTAACGTTACTGGCCGAAGCCGCTTGGAATAAGGCCGGTGTGCGTTTGTCTATATGTTATTTT
CCACCATATTGCCGTCTTTTGGCAATGTGAGGGCCCGGAAACCTGGCCCTGTCTTCTTGACGAGCATTCC
TAGGGGTCTTTCCCCTCTCGCCAAAGGAATGCAAGGTCTGTTGAATGTCGTGAAGGAAGCAGTTCCTCTG
GAAGCTTCTTGAAGACAAACAACGTCTGTAGCGACCCTTTGCAGGCAGCGGAACCCCCCACCTGGCGACA
GGTGCCTCTGC
